Addgene plasmid #23613: pDONR223-HKDC1
Depositing lab: William Hahn & David Root. Depositing organization: Dana-Farber Cancer Institute. Publication: COT drives resistance to RAF inhibition through MAP kinase pathway reactivation. Johannessen CM, Boehm JS, Kim SY, Thomas SR, Wardwell L, Johnson LA, Emery CM, Stransky N, Cogdill AP, Barretina J, Caponigro G, Hieronymus H, Murray RR, Salehi-Ashtiani K, Hill DE, Vidal M, Zhao JJ, Yang X, Alkan O, Kim S, Harris JL, Wilson CJ, Myer VE, Finan PM, Root DE, Roberts TM, Golub T, Flaherty KT, Dummer R, Weber BL, Sellers WR, Schlegel R, Wargo JA, Hahn WC, Garraway LA. Nature. 2010 Dec 16;468(7326):968-72. doi: 10.1038/nature09627 PubMed 21107320.
Backbone
  Vector backbone: pDONR223
  Backbone manufacturer: Invitrogen
  Backbone size w/o insert (bp): 5005
  Vector type: Gateway Donor vector
Growth in bacteria
  Bacterial resistance: Spectinomycin, 50 μg/mL
  Growth temperature: 37°C
  Growth strain: DH5alpha
  Copy number: High Copy
Gene/Insert
  Gene/Insert name: HKDC1 (alt name: hexokinase domain containing 1;HKDC1)
  Species: H. sapiens (human)
  Insert size (bp): 1284
  Entrez Gene: HKDC1 (a.k.a. FLJ22761, FLJ37767, MGC125688)
  Cloning method: Gateway Cloning
  Sequencing primers: 5′ M13pUC-fwd; 3′ M13rev
Terms and licenses: Academic/Nonprofit Terms; Industry Terms: Not Available to Industry
Depositor comments: The ORF has no Stop codon. This design enables easy recombination into a destination vector to add an epitope tag of choice and Stop codon to the ORF. Do NOT use this plasmid directly for transfections. A set of 4 custom lentiviral vectors is available ( pLX301 (http://www.addgene.org/25895/) , pLX302 (http://www.addgene.org/25896/) , pLX303 (http://www.addgene.org/25897/) , pLX304 (http://www.addgene.org/25890/) ) to be used to express these ORFs in mammalian cells. These plasmids are not included in the kit and must be ordered separately.
How to cite: pDONR223-HKDC1 was a gift from William Hahn & David Root (Addgene plasmid # 23613 ; http://n2t.net/addgene:23613 ; RRID:Addgene_23613)
