[The description below was written by a language model from this plasmid's Addgene catalogue record.]
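Description:
pDONR223-HKDC1 is a Gateway entry clone built on the Invitrogen pDONR223 donor backbone (about 5 kb without insert), carrying an open reading frame for human HKDC1 (hexokinase domain containing 1). It is a bacterial propagation and cloning plasmid, maintained at high copy number in E. coli and selected with spectinomycin. The record includes no feature table, so the origin of replication and the exact recombination sites are not itemised. As a Gateway-cloned product of a donor vector, the ORF would be expected to sit between attL-type sites that allow recombinational transfer into destination vectors. M13 forward and reverse priming sites flanking the insert are listed for sequence verification.

The insert is recorded as 1284 bp and was introduced by Gateway cloning. The ORF deliberately lacks a stop codon. This "open" configuration lets it be recombined in frame into a destination vector that supplies a C-terminal epitope tag of choice together with the stop codon. The plasmid carries no stated mammalian promoter or expression elements, and the depositors note explicitly that it should not be used directly for transfection. It serves instead as a shuttle source for the HKDC1 coding sequence. A companion set of lentiviral destination vectors (the pLX301–pLX304 series) is recommended for expressing the ORF in mammalian cells. The clone belongs to a larger ORF collection distributed as a kit. The associated publication used that collection to identify drivers of resistance to RAF inhibition through reactivation of the MAP kinase pathway, which points to gain-of-function expression screening as its typical application.
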