>Addgene plasmid #23613 | pDONR223-HKDC1 | depositor partial sequence | sequence record 10710 | Author sequence
ATGCGGGCTGAGCTGGAGTATGGGCTGAAGAAGAAGAGCCACGGGCTGGCCACGGTCAGGATGCTGCCCA
CCTACGTCTGCGGGCTGCCGGACGGCACAGAGAAAGGAAAGTTTCTCGCCCTGGATCTTGGGGGAACCAA
CTTCCGGGTCCTCCTGGTGAAGATCAGAAGTGGACGGAGGTCAGTGCGAATGTACAACAAGATCTTCGCC
ATCCCCCTGGAGATCATGCAGGGCACTGGTGAGGAGCTCTTTGATCACATTGTGCAGTGCATCGCCGACT
TCCTGGACTACATGGGCCTCAAGGGAGCCTCCCTACCTTTGGGCTTCACATTTTCATTTCCCTGCAGGCA
GATGAGCATTGACAAGGGAACACTCATAGGGTGGACCAAAGGTTTCAAGGCCACTGACTGTGAAGGGGAG
GACGTGGTGGACATGCTCAGGGAAGCCATCAAGAGGAGAAACGAGTTTGACCTGGACATTGTTGCAGTCG
TGAATGATACAGTGGGGACCATGATGACCTGTGGCTATGAAGATCCTAATTGTGAGATTGGCCTGATTGC
AGGAACAGGCAGCAACATGTGCTACATGGAGGACATGAGGAACATCGAGATGGTGGAGGGGGGTGAAGGG
AAGATGTGCATCAATACAGAGTGGGGAGGATTTGGAGACAATGGCTGCATAGATGACATCCGGACCCGAT
ACGACACGGAGGTGGATGAGGGGTCCTTGAATCCTGGCAAGCAGAGATACGAGAAAATGACCAGTGGGAT
GTACTTGGGGGAGATTGTGCGGCAGATCCTGATCGACCTGACCAAGCAGGGTCTCCTCTTCCGAGGGCAG
ATTTCAGAGCGTCTCCGGACCAGGGGCATCTTCGAAACCAAGTTCCTGTCCCAGATCGAAAGCGATCGGC
TGGCCCTTCTCCAGGTCAGGAGGATTCTGCAGCAGCTGGGCCTGGACAGCACGTGTGAGGACAGCATCGT
GGTGAAGGAGGTGTGCGGAGCCGTGTCCCGGCGGGCGGCCCAGCTCTGCGGTGCTGGCCTGGCCGCTATA
GTGGAAAAAAGGAGAGAAGACCAGGGGCTAGAGCACCTGAGGATCACTGTGGGTGTGGACGGCACCCTGT
ACAAGCTGCACCCTCACTTTTCTAGAATATTGCAGGAAACTGTGAAGGAACTAGCCCCTCGATGTGATGT
GACATTCATGCTGTCAGAAGATGGCAGTGGAAAAGGGGCAGCACTGATCACTGCTGTGGCCAAGAGGTTA
CAGCAGGCACAGAAGGAGAACTAG
