>Addgene plasmid #23613 | pDONR223-HKDC1 | addgene partial sequence | sequence record 29384 | 23613 with M13pUC-fwd
CTCGGGCCCAATAATGATTTTATTTTGACTGATAGTGACCTGTTCGTTGCAACAAATTGATGAGCAATGC
TTTTTTATAATGCCAACTTTGTACAAAAAAGTTGGCATGCGGGCTGAGCTGGAGTATGGGCTGAAGAAGA
AGAGCCACGGGCTGGCCACGGTCAGGATGCTGCCCACCTACGTCTGCGGGCTGCCGGACGGCACAGAGAA
AGGAAAGTTTCTCGCCCTGGATCTTGGGGGAACCAACTTCCGGGTCCTCCTGGTGAAGATCAGAAGTGGA
CGGAGGTCAGTGCGAATGTACAACAAGATCTTCGCCATCCCCCTGGAGATCATGCAGGGCACTGGTGAGG
AGCTCTTTGATCACATTGTGCAGTGCATCGCCGACTTCCTGGACTACATGGGCCTCAAGGGAGCCTCCCT
ACCTTTGGGCTTCACATTTTCATTTCCCTGCAGGCAGATGAGCATTGACAAGGGAACACTCATAGGGTGG
ACCAAAGGTTTCAAGGCCACTGACTGTGAAGGGGAGGACGTGGTGGACATGCTCAGGGAAGCCATCAAGA
GGAGAAACGAGTTTGACCTGGACATTGTTGCAGTCGTGAATGATACAGTGGGGACCATGATGACCTGTGG
CTATGAAGATCCTAATTGTGAGATTGGCCTGATTGCAGGAACAGGCAGCA
